LOCUS       Exported 6699 bp ds-DNA circular SYN 12-MAY-2021
DEFINITION  ITRACKalpha Donor Construct.
ACCESSION   .
VERSION     .
KEYWORDS    CMV-mEGFP-PKCa-C1
SOURCE      synthetic DNA construct
  ORGANISM  synthetic DNA construct
REFERENCE   1 (bases 1 to 6699)
  AUTHORS   Colgan LA, Hu M, Misler JA, Parra-Bueno P, Moran CM, Leitges M,
            Yasuda R
  TITLE     PKCalpha integrates spatiotemporally distinct Ca(2+) and autocrine
            BDNF signaling to facilitate synaptic plasticity.
  JOURNAL   Nat Neurosci. 2018 Aug;21(8):1027-1037. doi:
            10.1038/s41593-018-0184-3. Epub 2018 Jul 16.
  PUBMED    30013171
REFERENCE   2 (bases 1 to 6699)
  AUTHORS   .
  TITLE     Direct Submission
  JOURNAL   Exported May 12, 2021 from SnapGene Server 1.1.58
            http://www.snapgene.com
FEATURES             Location/Qualifiers
     source          1..6699
                     /organism="synthetic DNA construct"
                     /mol_type="other DNA"
     enhancer        61..364
                     /label=CMV enhancer
                     /note="human cytomegalovirus immediate early enhancer"
     promoter        365..568
                     /label=CMV promoter
                     /note="human cytomegalovirus (CMV) immediate early
                     promoter"
     primer_bind     519..539
                     /label=CMV-F
                     /note="Human CMV immediate early promoter, forward primer"
     regulatory      607..616
                     /regulatory_class="other"
                     /note="vertebrate consensus sequence for strong initiation
                     of translation (Kozak, 1987)"
     CDS             613..1326
                     /codon_start=1
                     /product="enhanced GFP with monomerizing A206K mutation
                     (Zacharias et al., 2002)"
                     /label=mEGFP
                     /note="mammalian codon-optimized"
                     /translation="MVSKGEELFTGVVPILVELDGDVNGHKFSVSGEGEGDATYGKLTL
                     KFICTTGKLPVPWPTLVTTLTYGVQCFSRYPDHMKQHDFFKSAMPEGYVQERTIFFKDD
                     GNYKTRAEVKFEGDTLVNRIELKGIDFKEDGNILGHKLEYNYNSHNVYIMADKQKNGIK
                     VNFKIRHNIEDGSVQLADHYQQNTPIGDGPVLLPDNHYLSTQSKLSKDPNEKRDHMVLL
                     EFVTAAGITLGMDELY"
     primer_bind     complement(658..679)
                     /label=EGFP-N
                     /note="EGFP, reverse primer"
     primer_bind     complement(919..938)
                     /label=EXFP-R
                     /note="For distinguishing EGFP variants, reverse primer"
     primer_bind     1266..1287
                     /label=EGFP-C
                     /note="EGFP, forward primer"
     polyA_signal    3487..3608
                     /label=SV40 poly(A) signal
                     /note="SV40 polyadenylation signal"
     primer_bind     complement(3524..3543)
                     /label=SV40pA-R
                     /note="SV40 polyA, reverse primer"
     primer_bind     3578..3597
                     /label=EBV-rev
                     /note="SV40 polyA terminator, reverse primer"
     rep_origin      complement(3615..4070)
                     /direction=LEFT
                     /label=f1 ori
                     /note="f1 bacteriophage origin of replication; arrow
                     indicates direction of (+) strand synthesis"
     primer_bind     complement(3752..3773)
                     /label=F1ori-F
                     /note="F1 origin, forward primer"
     primer_bind     3964..3983
                     /label=F1ori-R
                     /note="F1 origin, reverse primer"
     promoter        4097..4201
                     /gene="bla"
                     /label=AmpR promoter
     promoter        4203..4560
                     /label=SV40 promoter
                     /note="SV40 enhancer and early promoter"
     primer_bind     complement(4226..4246)
                     /label=pBABE 3'
                     /note="SV40 enhancer, reverse primer for pBABE vectors"
     rep_origin      4411..4546
                     /label=SV40 ori
                     /note="SV40 origin of replication"
     primer_bind     4473..4492
                     /label=SV40pro-F
                     /note="SV40 promoter/origin, forward primer"
     CDS             4595..5389
                     /codon_start=1
                     /gene="aph(3')-II (or nptII)"
                     /product="aminoglycoside phosphotransferase from Tn5"
                     /label=NeoR/KanR
                     /note="confers resistance to neomycin, kanamycin, and G418
                     (Geneticin(R))"
                     /translation="MIEQDGLHAGSPAAWVERLFGYDWAQQTIGCSDAAVFRLSAQGRP
                     VLFVKTDLSGALNELQDEAARLSWLATTGVPCAAVLDVVTEAGRDWLLLGEVPGQDLLS
                     SHLAPAEKVSIMADAMRRLHTLDPATCPFDHQAKHRIERARTRMEAGLVDQDDLDEEHQ
                     GLAPAELFARLKASMPDGEDLVVTHGDACLPNIMVENGRFSGFIDCGRLGVADRYQDIA
                     LATRDIAEELGGEWADRFLVLYGIAAPDSQRIAFYRLLDEFF"
     primer_bind     complement(4649..4668)
                     /label=Neo-R
                     /note="Neomycin resistance gene, reverse primer"
     primer_bind     5259..5278
                     /label=Neo-F
                     /note="Neomycin resistance gene, forward primer"
     primer_bind     complement(5577..5596)
                     /label=TK-pA-R
                     /note="Thymidine kinase polyA, reverse primer"
     polyA_signal    5621..5668
                     /label=HSV TK poly(A) signal
                     /note="herpes simplex virus thymidine kinase
                     polyadenylation signal (Cole and Stacy, 1985)"
     rep_origin      5997..6585
                     /direction=RIGHT
                     /label=ori
                     /note="high-copy-number ColE1/pMB1/pBR322/pUC origin of
                     replication"
     primer_bind     6486..6505
                     /label=pBR322ori-F
                     /note="pBR322 origin, forward primer"
ORIGIN
        1 tagttattaa tagtaatcaa ttacggggtc attagttcat agcccatata tggagttccg
       61 cgttacataa cttacggtaa atggcccgcc tggctgaccg cccaacgacc cccgcccatt
      121 gacgtcaata atgacgtatg ttcccatagt aacgccaata gggactttcc attgacgtca
      181 atgggtggag tatttacggt aaactgccca cttggcagta catcaagtgt atcatatgcc
      241 aagtacgccc cctattgacg tcaatgacgg taaatggccc gcctggcatt atgcccagta
      301 catgacctta tgggactttc ctacttggca gtacatctac gtattagtca tcgctattac
      361 catggtgatg cggttttggc agtacatcaa tgggcgtgga tagcggtttg actcacgggg
      421 atttccaagt ctccacccca ttgacgtcaa tgggagtttg ttttggcacc aaaatcaacg
      481 ggactttcca aaatgtcgta acaactccgc cccattgacg caaatgggcg gtaggcgtgt
      541 acggtgggag gtctatataa gcagagctgg tttagtgaac cgtcagatcc gctagcgcta
      601 ccggtcgcca ccatggtgag caagggcgag gagctgttca ccggggtggt gcccatcctg
      661 gtcgagctgg acggcgacgt aaacggccac aagttcagcg tgtccggcga gggcgagggc
      721 gatgccacct acggcaagct gaccctgaag ttcatctgca ccaccggcaa gctgcccgtg
      781 ccctggccca ccctcgtgac caccctgacc tacggcgtgc agtgcttcag ccgctacccc
      841 gaccacatga agcagcacga cttcttcaag tccgccatgc ccgaaggcta cgtccaggag
      901 cgcaccatct tcttcaagga cgacggcaac tacaagaccc gcgccgaggt gaagttcgag
      961 ggcgacaccc tggtgaaccg catcgagctg aagggcatcg acttcaagga ggacggcaac
     1021 atcctggggc acaagctgga gtacaactac aacagccaca acgtctatat catggccgac
     1081 aagcagaaga acggcatcaa ggtgaacttc aagatccgcc acaacatcga ggacggcagc
     1141 gtgcagctcg ccgaccacta ccagcagaac acccccatcg gcgacggccc cgtgctgctg
     1201 cccgacaacc actacctgag cacccagtcc aagctgagca aagaccccaa cgagaagcgc
     1261 gatcacatgg tcctgctgga gttcgtgacc gccgccggga tcactctcgg catggacgag
     1321 ctgtacagta tggctgacgt cttcccggcc gccgagccgg tggcgccgca ggacgtggcc
     1381 aaccgcttcg cccgcaaagg ggcgctgagg cagaagaacg tgcacgaggt gaagaaccac
     1441 cgcttcatcg cgcgcttctt caagcagccc accttctgca gccactgcac cgacttcatc
     1501 tgggggtttg ggaaacaagg cttccagtgc caagtttgct gttttgtggt tcacaagagg
     1561 tgccatgaat ttgttacttt ttcttgtccg ggggcggata aaggacccga cacagatgac
     1621 ccgaggagca agcacaagtt caagatccac acgtatggca gccccacctt ctgtgatcac
     1681 tgcggctccc tgctgtacgg actcatccac caggggatga aatgtgacac ctgtgatatg
     1741 aacgtgcaca agcagtgcgt gatcaacgtg cccagcctct gcgggatgga ccacacggag
     1801 aagaggggcc gcatctacct gaaggccgag gtcacggatg aaaagttgca cgtcacagta
     1861 cgagacgcga aaaacctaat ccctatggat ccaaatgggc tttcagatcc ttacgtgaag
     1921 ctgaagctta ttcctgaccc caagaacgag agcaaacaga aaaccaagac catccgctcg
     1981 acgctgaacc cccggtggga cgagtccttc acgttcaaat taaaaccttc tgataaagac
     2041 cggcgactgt ccgtggaaat ctgggactgg gatcgaacca cacggaacga cttcatgggg
     2101 tccctttcct ttggggtctc ggagctgatg aagatgccgg ccagcggatg gtacaagctg
     2161 ctgaaccaag aggagggcga gtactacaac gtgccgatcc ccgaaggcga cgaggaaggc
     2221 aatgtggagc tcaggcagaa attcgagaaa gccaagcttg gccctgccgg caacaaagtc
     2281 atcagtccct ccgaggacag gagacagcct tccaacaacc tgggcagagt gaagctcacg
     2341 gacttcaact tcctcatggt gctgggcaaa ggcagctttg ggaaggtgat gctggccgac
     2401 cgaaagggga cagaggagct gtacgccatc aagatcctga agaaggacgt ggtcatccag
     2461 gacgacgacg tggagtgcac catggtggag aagcgggtcc tggcgctgct cgacaagccg
     2521 ccgttcctga cgcagctgca ctcctgcttc cagacggtgg accggctgta cttcgtcatg
     2581 gagtacgtca acggcgggga cctcatgtac cacatccagc aggtcgggaa gttcaaggag
     2641 ccgcaagcag tgttctatgc agcagagatt tccatcgggc tgttctttct tcataaaaga
     2701 ggaatcattt atcgggacct gaagttagac aacgtcatgc tggactcgga aggacacatt
     2761 aagatcgcgg acttcgggat gtgcaaggag cacatgatgg acggcgtcac gaccaggacc
     2821 ttctgcggga cccccgacta catcgcccca gagataatcg cctatcagcc gtacgggaag
     2881 tccgtggact ggtgggccta cggcgtcctg ttgtacgaga tgttggccgg gcagcctccg
     2941 ttcgacggcg aggacgagga cgagctgttc cagtccatca tggagcacaa cgtctcgtac
     3001 cccaagtcct tgtccaagga ggccgtgtcc atctgcaaag ggctgatgac caagcacccc
     3061 gggaagcggc tgggctgcgg gcccgagggc gagcgcgacg tgcgggagca tgccttcttc
     3121 cggaggatcg actgggagaa gctggagaac cgtgagatcc agccaccctt caagcccaaa
     3181 gtgtgcggca aaggagcaga gaactttgac aagttcttca cgcgagggca gcctgtcttg
     3241 acgccgcccg accagctggt catcgctaac atcgaccagt ctgattttga aggcttctcc
     3301 tacgtcaacc cccagttcgt gcaccccatc ctgcagagcg cggtagccgc gggcccggga
     3361 tccaccggat ctagataact gatcataatc agccatacca catttgtaga ggttttactt
     3421 gctttaaaaa acctcccaca cctccccctg aacctgaaac ataaaatgaa tgcaattgtt
     3481 gttgttaact tgtttattgc agcttataat ggttacaaat aaagcaatag catcacaaat
     3541 ttcacaaata aagcattttt ttcactgcat tctagttgtg gtttgtccaa actcatcaat
     3601 gtatcttaac gcgtaaattg taagcgttaa tattttgtta aaattcgcgt taaatttttg
     3661 ttaaatcagc tcatttttta accaataggc cgaaatcggc aaaatccctt ataaatcaaa
     3721 agaatagacc gagatagggt tgagtgttgt tccagtttgg aacaagagtc cactattaaa
     3781 gaacgtggac tccaacgtca aaggnnnnnn nnnnnnnnnn nnnnnnnnnn nnnnnnnnnn
     3841 nnnnnnnnnn nnntnnnnnn nnnnnnnnnn nnnnnnnnnn nnnnnnnnnn nnnnnnnnnn
     3901 nnnnnnnnnn nnnnnnnnnn nnnnnnnnnn nnnnnnnnnn nnnnngnnnn nnnnnnnnnn
     3961 nnnnnnnnnn nnnnnnnnnn nnnnnnnnnn nnnnnnnnnn nnnnnnnnnn nnnnnnnnnn
     4021 nnnnnnnnnn nnnnnnnnnn nnnnnnnnnn nnnnnnnnnn nnnnnnnnnn caggtggcac
     4081 ttttcgggga aatgtgcgcg gaacccctat ttgtttattt ttctaaatac attcaaatat
     4141 gtatccgctc atgagacaat aaccctgata aatgcttcaa taatattgaa aaaggaagag
     4201 tcctgaggcg gaaagaacca gctgtggaat gtgtgtcagt tagggtgtgg aaagtcccca
     4261 ggctccccag caggcagaag tatgcaaagc atgcatctca attagtcagc aaccaggtgt
     4321 ggaaagtccc caggctcccc agcaggcaga agtatgcaaa gcatgcatct caattagtca
     4381 gcaaccatag tcccgcccct aactccgccc atcccgcccc taactccgcc cagttccgcc
     4441 cattctccgc cccatggctg actaattttt tttatttatg cagaggccga ggccgcctcg
     4501 gcctctgagc tattccagaa gtagtgagga ggcttttttg gaggcctagg cttttgcaaa
     4561 gatcgatcaa gagacaggat gaggatcgtt tcgcatgatt gaacaagatg gattgcacgc
     4621 aggttctccg gccgcttggg tggagaggct attcggctat gactgggcac aacagacaat
     4681 cggctgctct gatgccgccg tgttccggct gtcagcgcag gggcgcccgg ttctttttgt
     4741 caagaccgac ctgtccggtg ccctgaatga actgcaagac gaggcagcgc ggctatcgtg
     4801 gctggccacg acgggcgttc cttgcgcagc tgtgctcgac gttgtcactg aagcgggaag
     4861 ggactggctg ctattgggcg aagtgccggg gcaggatctc ctgtcatctc accttgctcc
     4921 tgccgagaaa gtatccatca tggctgatgc aatgcggcgg ctgcatacgc ttgatccggc
     4981 tacctgccca ttcgaccacc aagcgaaaca tcgcatcgag cgagcacgta ctcggatgga
     5041 agccggtctt gtcgatcagg atgatctgga cgaagagcat caggggctcg cgccagccga
     5101 actgttcgcc aggctcaagg cgagcatgcc cgacggcgag gatctcgtcg tgacccatgg
     5161 cgatgcctgc ttgccgaata tcatggtgga aaatggccgc ttttctggat tcatcgactg
     5221 tggccggctg ggtgtggcgg accgctatca ggacatagcg ttggctaccc gtgatattgc
     5281 tgaagagctt ggcggcgaat gggctgaccg cttcctcgtg ctttacggta tcgccgctcc
     5341 cgattcgcag cgcatcgcct tctatcgcct tcttgacgag ttcttctgag cgggactctg
     5401 gggttcgaaa tgaccgacca agcgacgccc aacctgccat cacgagattt cgattccacc
     5461 gccgccttct atgaaaggtt gggcttcgga atcgttttcc gggacgccgg ctggatgatc
     5521 ctccagcgcg gggatctcat gctggagttc ttcgcccacc ctagggggag gctaactgaa
     5581 acacggaagg agacaatacc ggaaggaacc cgcgctatga cggcaataaa aagacagaat
     5641 aaaacgcacg gtgttgggtc gtttgttcat aaacgcgggg ttcggtccca gggctggcac
     5701 tctgtcgata ccccaccgag accccattgg ggccaatacg cccgcgtttc ttccttttcc
     5761 ccaccccacc ccccaagttc gggtgaaggc ccagggctcg cagccaacgt cggggcggca
     5821 ggccctgcca tagcctcagg ttactcatat atactttaga ttgatttaaa acttcatttt
     5881 taatttaaaa ggatctaggt gaagatcctt tttgataatc tcatgaccaa aatcccttaa
     5941 cgtgagtttt cgttccactg agcgtcagac cccgtagaaa agatcaaagg atcttcttga
     6001 gatccttttt ttctgcgcgt aatctgctgc ttgcaaacaa aaaaaccacc gctaccagcg
     6061 gtggtttgtt tgccggatca agagctacca actctttttc cgaaggtaac tggcttcagc
     6121 agagcgcaga taccaaatac tgttcttcta gtgtagccgt agttaggcca ccacttcaag
     6181 aactctgtag caccgcctac atacctcgct ctgctaatcc tgttaccagt ggctgctgcc
     6241 agtggcgata agtcgtgtct taccgggttg gactcaagac gatagttacc ggataaggcg
     6301 cagcggtcgg gctgaacggg gggttcgtgc acacagccca gcttggagcg aacgacctac
     6361 accgaactga gatacctaca gcgtgagcta tgagaaagcg ccacgcttcc cgaagggaga
     6421 aaggcggaca ggtatccggt aagcggcagg gtcggaacag gagagcgcac gagggagctt
     6481 ccagggggaa acgcctggta tctttatagt cctgtcgggt ttcgccacct ctgacttgag
     6541 cgtcgatttt tgtgatgctc gtcagggggg cggagcctat ggaaaaacgc cagcaacgcg
     6601 gcctttttac ggttcctggc cttttgctgg ccttttgctc acatgttctt tcctgcgtta
     6661 tcccctgatt ctgtggataa ccgtattacc gccatgcat
//
